>Addgene plasmid #140838 | pCX-SpiCee-Kras | addgene full sequence | sequence record 304816 | Addgene NGS Result
GGGGGGGCGCGCCGGGGGGGGGGGGGGGGGGGGGGGGGGGGGGGGGGGSGRGGSGGRGAGGKGCGGCGGC
AGCCAATCAGAGCGGCGCGCTCCGAAAGTTTCCTTTTATGGCGAGGCGGCGGCGGCGGCGGCCCTATAAA
AAGCGAAGCGCGCGGCGGGCGGGAGTCGCTGCGCGCTGCCTTCGCCCCGTGCCCCGCTCCGCCGCCGCCT
CGCGCCGCCCGCCCCGGCTCTGACTGACCGCGTTACTCCCACAGGTGAGCGGGCGGGACGGCCCTTCTCC
TCCGGGCTGTAATTAGCGCTTGGTTTAATGACGGCTTGTTTCTTTTCTGTGGCTGCGTGAAAGCCTTGAG
GGGCTCCGGGAGGGCCCTTTGTGCGGGGGGAGCGGCTCGGGGGGTGCGTGCGTGTGTGTGTGCGTGGGGA
GCGCCGCGTGCGGCTCCGCGCTGCCCGGCGGCTGTGAGCGCTGCGGGCGCGGCGCGGGGCTTTGTGCGCT
CCGCAGTGTGCGCGAGGGGAGCGCGGCCGGGGGCGGTGCCCCGCGGTGCGGGGGGGGCTGCGAGGGGAAC
AAAGGCTGCGTGCGGGGTGTGTGCGTGGGGGGGTGAGCAGGGGGTGTGGGCGCGTCGGTCGGGCTGCAAC
CCCCCCTGCACCCCCCTCCCCGAGTTGCTGAGCACGGCCCGGCTTCGGGTGCGGGGCTCCGTACGGGGCG
TGGCGCGGGGCTCGCCGTGCCGGGCGGGGGGTGGCGGCAGGTGGGGGTGCCGGGCGGGGCGGGGCCGCCT
CGGGCCGGGGAGGGCTCGGGGGAGGGGCGCGGCGGCCCCCGGAGCGCCGGCGGCTGTCGAGGCGCGGCGA
GCCGCAGCCATTGCCTTTTATGGTAATCGTGCGAGAGGGCGCAGGGACTTCCTTTGTCCCAAATCTGTGC
GGAGCCGAAATCTGGGAGGCGCCGCCGCACCCCCTCTAGCGGGCGCGGGGCGAAGCGGTGCGGCGCCGGC
AGGAAGGAAATGGGCGGGGAGGGCCTTCGTGCGTCGCCGCGCCGCCGTCCCCTTCTCCCTCTCCAGCCTC
GGGGCTGTCCGCGGGGGGACGGCTGCCTTCGGGGGGGACGGGGCAGGGCGGGGTTCGGCTTCTGGCGTGT
GACCGGCGGCTCTAGAGCCTCTGCTAACCATGTTCATGCCTTCTTCTTTTTCCTACAGCTCCTGGGCAAC
GTGCTGGTTATTGTGCTGTCTCATCATTTTGGCAAAGAATTCTGATATCTTTAATTAAACCCCGGGACCG
GTGCTAGCTCCGGAGCCACCATGGACTACAAAGACGATGACGACAAGTCCGGAATCGATATGTCGATGAC
AGACTTGCTCAGCGCTGAGGACATCAAGAAGGCGATAGGAGCCTTTACTGCTGCAGACTCCTTCGACCAC
AAAAAGTTCTTCCAGATGGTGGGCCTGAAGAAAAAGAGTGCGGATGATGTGAAGAAGGTGTTCCACATTC
TGGACAAAGACAAAGATGGCTTCATTGACGAGGATGAGCTGGGGTCCATTCTGAAGGGCTTCTCCTCAGA
TGCCAGAGACTTGTCTGCTAAGGAAACAAAGACGCTGATGGCTGCTGGAGACAAGGACGGGGATGGCAAG
ATTGGGGTTGAAGAGTTCTCCACTCTGGTGGCCGAAAGCATCGATCTTAAG
[222 nt withheld, positions 1662-1883]
AGAAAAATGAAAGACACACTTAAGGCGGATCCCGCCACCATGGCCTCCTCCGAGGACGTCATCAAGGAGT
TCATGCGCTTCAAGGTGCGCATGGAGGGCTCCGTGAACGGCCACGAGTTCGAGATCGAGGGCGAGGGCGA
GGGCCGCCCCTACGAGGGCACCCAGACCGCCAAGCTGAAGGTGACCAAGGGCGGCCCCCTGCCCTTCGCC
TGGGACATCCTGTCCCCTCAGTTCCAGTACGGCTCCAAGGCCTACGTGAAGCACCCCGCCGACATCCCCG
ACTACTTGAAGCTGTCCTTCCCCGAGGGCTTCAAGTGGGAGCGCGTGATGAACTTCGAGGATGGCGGCGT
GGTGACCGTGACCCAGGACTCCTCCCTGCAGGACGGCGAGTTCATCTACAAGGTGAAGCTGCGCGGCACC
AACTTCCCCTCCGACGGCCCCGTAATGCAGAAGAAGACCATGGGCTGGGAGGCCTCCACCGAGCGGATGT
ACCCCGAGGACGGCGCCCTGAAGGGCGAGATCAAGATGAGGCTGAAGCTGAAGGACGGCGGCCACTACGA
CGCCGAGGTCAAGACCACCTACATGGCCAAGAAGCCCGTGCAGCTGCCCGGCGCCTACAAGACCGACATC
AAGCTGGACATCACCTCCCACAACGAGGACTACACCATCGTGGAACAGTACGAGCGCGCCGAGGGCCGCC
CCTCCACCGGCGCCTGTACAAAGAAGAAGAAGAAGAAGAGCAAGACCAAGTGCGTGATCATGTAGGCTAG
CGAATTCACTCCTCAGGTGCAGGCTGCCTATCAGAAGGTGGTGGCTGGTGTGGCCAATGCCCTGGCTCAC
AAATACCACTGAGATCTTTTTCCCTCTGCCAAAAATTATGGGGACATCATGAAGCCCCTTGAGCATCTGA
CTTCTGGCTAATAAAGGAAATTTATTTTCATTGCAATAGTGTGTTGGAATTTTTTGTGTCTCTCACTCGG
AAGGACATATGGGAGGGCAAATCATTTAAAACATCAGAATGAGTATTTGGTTTAGAGTTTGGCAACATAT
GCCCATATGCTGGCTGCCATGAACAAAGGTTGGCTATAAAGAGGTCATCAGTATATGAAACAGCCCCCTG
CTGTCCATTCCTTATTCCATAGAAAAGCCTTGACTTGAGGTTAGATTTTTTTTATATTTTGTTTTGTGTT
ATTTTTTTCTTTAACATCCCTAAAATTTTCCTTACATGTTTTACTAGCCAGATTTTTCCTCCTCTCCTGA
CTACTCCCAGTCATAGCTGTCCCTCTTCTCTTATGGAGATCCCTCGACCTGCAGCCCAAGCTTGGCGTAA
TCATGGTCATAGCTGTTTCCTGTGTGAAATTGTTATCCGCTCACAATTCCACACAACATACGAGCCGGAA
GCATAAAGTGTAAAGCCTGGGGTGCCTAATGAGTGAGCTAACTCACATTAATTGCGTTGCGCTCACTGCC
CGCTTTCCAGTCGGGAAACCTGTCGTGCCAGCGGATCCGCATCTCAATTAGTCAGCAACCATAGTCCCGC
CCCTAACTCCGCCCATCCCGCCCCTAACTCCGCCCAGTTCCGCCCATTCTCCGCCCCATGGCTGACTAAT
TTTTTTTATTTATGCAGAGGCCGAGGCCGCCTCGGCCTCTGAGCTATTCCAGAAGTAGTGAGGAGGCTTT
TTTGGAGGCCTAGGCTTTTGCAAAAAGCTAACTTGTTTATTGCAGCTTATAATGGTTACAAATAAAGCAA
TAGCATCACAAATTTCACAAATAAAGCATTTTTTTCACTGCATTCTAGTTGTGGTTTGTCCAAACTCATC
AATGTATCTTATCATGTCTGGATCCGCTGCATTAATGAATCGGCCAACGCGCGGGGAGAGGCGGTTTGCG
TATTGGGCGCTCTTCCGCTTCCTCGCTCACTGACTCGCTGCGCTCGGTCGTTCGGCTGCGGCGAGCGGTA
TCAGCTCACTCAAAGGCGGTAATACGGTTATCCACAGAATCAGGGGATAACGCAGGAAAGAACATGTGAG
CAAAAGGCCAGCAAAAGGCCAGGAACCGTAAAAAGGCCGCGTTGCTGGCGTTTTTCCATAGGCTCCGCCC
CCCTGACGAGCATCACAAAAATCGACGCTCAAGTCAGAGGTGGCGAAACCCGACAGGACTATAAAGATAC
CAGGCGTTTCCCCCTGGAAGCTCCCTCGTGCGCTCTCCTGTTCCGACCCTGCCGCTTACCGGATACCTGT
CCGCCTTTCTCCCTTCGGGAAGCGTGGCGCTTTCTCATAGCTCACGCTGTAGGTATCTCAGTTCGGTGTA
GGTCGTTCGCTCCAAGCTGGGCTGTGTGCACGAACCCCCCGTTCAGCCCGACCGCTGCGCCTTATCCGGT
AACTATCGTCTTGAGTCCAACCCGGTAAGACACGACTTATCGCCACTGGCAGCAGCCACTGGTAACAGGA
TTAGCAGAGCGAGGTATGTAGGCGGTGCTACAGAGTTCTTGAAGTGGTGGCCTAACTACGGCTACACTAG
AAGAACAGTATTTGGTATCTGCGCTCTGCTGAAGCCAGTTACCTTCGGAAAAAGAGTTGGTAGCTCTTGA
TCCGGCAAACAAACCACCGCTGGTAGCGGTGGTTTTTTTGTTTGCAAGCAGCAGATTACGCGCAGAAAAA
AAGGATCTCAAGAAGATCCTTTGATCTTTTCTACGGGGTCTGACGCTCAGTGGAACGAAAACTCACGTTA
AGGGATTTTGGTCATGAGATTATCAAAAAGGATCTTCACCTAGATCCTTTTAAATTAAAAATGAAGTTTT
AAATCAATCTAAAGTATATATGAGTAAACTTGGTCTGACAGTTACCAATGCTTAATCAGTGAGGCACCTA
TCTCAGCGATCTGTCTATTTCGTTCATCCATAGTTGCCTGACTCCCCGTCGTGTAGATAACTACGATACG
GGAGGGCTTACCATCTGGCCCCAGTGCTGCAATGATACCGCGAGACCCACGCTCACCGGCTCCAGATTTA
TCAGCAATAAACCAGCCAGCCGGAAGGGCCGAGCGCAGAAGTGGTCCTGCAACTTTATCCGCCTCCATCC
AGTCTATTAATTGTTGCCGGGAAGCTAGAGTAAGTAGTTCGCCAGTTAATAGTTTGCGCAACGTTGTTGC
CATTGCTACAGGCATCGTGGTGTCACGCTCGTCGTTTGGTATGGCTTCATTCAGCTCCGGTTCCCAACGA
TCAAGGCGAGTTACATGATCCCCCATGTTGTGCAAAAAAGCGGTTAGCTCCTTCGGTCCTCCGATCGTTG
TCAGAAGTAAGTTGGCCGCAGTGTTATCACTCATGGTTATGGCAGCACTGCATAATTCTCTTACTGTCAT
GCCATCCGTAAGATGCTTTTCTGTGACTGGTGAGTACTCAACCAAGTCATTCTGAGAATAGTGTATGCGG
CGACCGAGTTGCTCTTGCCCGGCGTCAATACGGGATAATACCGCGCCACATAGCAGAACTTTAAAAGTGC
TCATCATTGGAAAACGTTCTTCGGGGCGAAAACTCTCAAGGATCTTACCGCTGTTGAGATCCAGTTCGAT
GTAACCCACTCGTGCACCCAACTGATCTTCAGCATCTTTTACTTTCACCAGCGTTTCTGGGTGAGCAAAA
ACAGGAAGGCAAAATGCCGCAAAAAAGGGAATAAGGGCGACACGGAAATGTTGAATACTCATACTCTTCC
TTTTTCAATATTATTGAAGCATTTATCAGGGTTATTGTCTCATGAGCGGATACATATTTGAATGTATTTA
GAAAAATAAACAAATAGGGGTTCCGCGCACATTTCCCCGAAAAGTGCCACCTGGGTCGACATTGATTATT
GACTAGTTATTAATAGTAATCAATTACGGGGTCATTAGTTCATAGCCCATATATGGAGTTCCGCGTTACA
TAACTTACGGTAAATGGCCCGCCTGGCTGACCGCCCAACGACCCCCGCCCATTGACGTCAATAATGACGT
ATGTTCCCATAGTAACGCCAATAGGGACTTTCCATTGACGTCAATGGGTGGAGTATTTACGGTAAACTGC
CCACTTGGCAGTACATCAAGTGTATCATATGCCAAGTACGCCCCCTATTGACGTCAATGACGGTAAATGG
CCCGCCTGGCATTATGCCCAGTACATGACCTTATGGGACTTTCCTACTTGGCAGTACATCTACGTATTAG
TCATCGCTATTACCATGGTCGAGGTGAGCCCCACGTTCTGCTTCACTCTCCCCATCTCCCCCCCCTCCCC
ACCCCCAATTTTGTATTTATTTATTTTTTAATTATTTTGTGCAGCGATGGGGGCGGGGGGGGG
Features (pLannotate 1.2.2; 22 found; start..end, strand, type, name):
     14..35      +  promoter       chicken β-actin promoter (fragment): No description available
    162..1178    +  intron         chimeric intron: chimera between introns from chicken β-actin and rabbit β-globin
   1176..1232    +  CDS            HBB (fragment): HBB_LEPEU - Experimental evidence at protein level: Swiss-Prot protein existence level 1. Involved in oxygen transport from the lung to the various peripheral tissues. From Lepus europaeus (European hare).
   1283..1303    +  CDS            3xFLAG (fragment): three tandem FLAG® epitope tags
   1320..1649    +  CDS            Pvalb: PRVA_RAT - Also known as Pva. Experimental evidence at protein level: Swiss-Prot protein existence level 1. In muscle, parvalbumin is thought to be involved in relaxation after contraction. It binds two calcium ions. From Rattus norvegicus (Rat).
   1662..1961    +  CDS            CALMA_ARBPU (fragment) (sequence partly withheld): Experimental evidence at protein level: Swiss-Prot protein existence level 1. Calmodulin mediates the control of a large number of enzymes, ion channels and other proteins by Ca(2+). Among the enzymes to be stimulated by the calmodulin-Ca(2+) complex are a number of protein kinases and phosphatases. From Arbacia punctulata (Punctuate sea urchin).
   1923..2597    +  CDS            mRFP1: mRFP1 is a basic (constitutively fluorescent) red fluorescent protein published in 2002, derived from Discosoma sp.. It is reported to be a somewhat slowly-maturing monomer with low acid sensitivity.
   2655..2732    +  CDS            HBB (fragment): HBB_PONPY - Experimental evidence at transcript level: Swiss-Prot protein existence level 2. Involved in oxygen transport from the lung to the various peripheral tissues. From Pongo pygmaeus (Bornean orangutan).
   2803..2858    +  polyA_signal   β-globin poly(A) signal: rabbit β-globin polyadenylation signal (Gil and Proudfoot, 1987)
   3243..3259    -  protein_bind   lac operator: The lac repressor binds to the lac operator to inhibit transcription in E. coli. This inhibition can be relieved by adding lactose or isopropyl-β-D-thiogalactopyranoside (IPTG). lac repressor encoded by lacI
   3267..3297    -  promoter       lac promoter: promoter for the E. coli lac operon
   3312..3333    -  protein_bind   CAP binding site: CAP binding activates transcription in the presence of cAMP. E. coli catabolite activator protein
   3346..3385    -  CDS            lacI (fragment): lac repressor; lacI; The lac repressor binds to the lac operator to inhibit transcription in E. coli. This inhibition can be relieved by adding lactose or isopropyl-β-D-thiogalactopyranoside (IPTG).
   3392..3414    +  promoter       SV40 promoter (fragment): SV40 enhancer and early promoter
   3438..3573    +  rep_origin     SV40 ori: SV40 origin of replication
   3593..3727    +  polyA_signal   SV40 poly(A) signal: SV40 polyadenylation signal
   3729..3783    -  CDS            lacI (fragment): lac repressor; lacI; The lac repressor binds to the lac operator to inhibit transcription in E. coli. This inhibition can be relieved by adding lactose or isopropyl-β-D-thiogalactopyranoside (IPTG).
   3966..4554    -  rep_origin     ori: high-copy-number ColE1/pMB1/pBR322/pUC origin of replication
   4725..5585    -  CDS            AmpR: β-lactamase; bla; confers resistance to ampicillin, carbenicillin, and related antibiotics
   5586..5690    -  promoter       AmpR promoter: bla
   5721..6100    +  enhancer       CMV enhancer: human cytomegalovirus immediate early enhancer
   6102..6216    +  promoter       chicken β-actin promoter (fragment): contains a 21-bp deletion relative to the standard chicken β-actin promoter
