[The description below was written by a language model from this plasmid's Addgene catalogue record and pLannotate feature annotations shown in this document.]
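Description:
pCX-SpiCee-Kras is a 6.2 kb mammalian expression plasmid built on the pCX backbone. It is propagated in E. coli through a high-copy ColE1/pUC-type origin and selected with ampicillin via the β-lactamase gene and its own promoter. Expression in mammalian cells is driven by the composite CAG promoter, which the feature table resolves into the CMV immediate-early enhancer, the chicken β-actin promoter (spanning the numbering origin of the circular map) and the chimeric chicken β-actin/rabbit β-globin intron. Transcripts are terminated by the rabbit β-globin polyadenylation signal. The short haemoglobin β "CDS" hits flanking the insert are most likely residual β-globin exon sequence from this cassette rather than expressed payload. The backbone also carries an SV40 origin and SV40 poly(A) signal, along with lac promoter/operator remnants. No mammalian selection marker is annotated.

The synthetic insert encodes SpiCee-Kras, a genetically encoded calcium buffer ("calcium sponge"). The annotation shows a short FLAG-type epitope fragment at the start, followed by rat parvalbumin α, a calmodulin-derived fragment and mRFP1. This arrangement is consistent with calcium-binding domains from two proteins fused to a red fluorescent reporter that allows expressing cells and protein localisation to be visualised. The Kras-derived targeting motif implied by the name is not annotated separately. The record states that it directs the protein to the plasma membrane while excluding it from lipid rafts. The construct is intended for chelating calcium in that specific membrane compartment and so blocking downstream signalling, allowing subcellular and cell-specific manipulation of calcium.
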