Addgene plasmid #140838: pCX-SpiCee-Kras
Purpose: mammalian expression of SpiCee-Kras, a plasma membrane-targeted but lipid raft-excluded variant of the calcium buffer SpiCee that prevents downstream signaling
Depositing lab: Xavier Nicol. Publication: SpiCee: A Genetic Tool for Subcellular and Cell-Specific Calcium Manipulation. Ros O, Baudet S, Zagar Y, Loulier K, Roche F, Couvet S, Aghaie A, Atkins M, Louail A, Petit C, Metin C, Mechulam Y, Nicol X. Cell Rep. 2020 Jul 21;32(3):107934. doi: 10.1016/j.celrep.2020.107934. PubMed 32697983.
Backbone
  Vector backbone: pCX
  Vector type: Mammalian Expression
Growth in bacteria
  Bacterial resistance: Ampicillin, 100 μg/mL
  Growth temperature: 37°C
  Growth strain: DH5alpha
  Copy number: High Copy
Gene/Insert
  Gene/Insert name: SpiCee-Kras (alt name: Calcium Sponge-Kras)
  Species: Synthetic
  Promoter: CAG
  Tag / fusion protein: mRFP (C terminal on insert)
  Cloning method: Unknown
  Sequencing primers: 5′ Unknown
Terms and licenses: Academic/Nonprofit Terms; Industry Terms: Not Available to Industry
How to cite: pCX-SpiCee-Kras was a gift from Xavier Nicol (Addgene plasmid # 140838 ; http://n2t.net/addgene:140838 ; RRID:Addgene_140838)
